>Addgene plasmid #156073 | TARDBP | addgene full sequence | sequence record 376989 | Addgene NGS Result
GGCTCCGGTGCCCGTCAGTGGGCAGAGCGCACATCGCCCACAGTCCCCGAGAAGTTGGGGGGAGGGGTCG
GCAATTGAACCGGTGCCTAGAGAAGGTGGCGCGGGGTAAACTGGGAAAGTGATGTCGTGTACTGGCTCCG
CCTTTTTCCCGAGGGTGGGGGAGAACCGTATATAAGTGCAGTAGTCGCCGTGAACGTTCTTTTTCGCAAC
GGGTTTGCCGCCAGAACACAGGTAAGTGCCGTGTGTGGTTCCCGCGGGCCTGGCCTCTTTACGGGTTATG
GCCCTTGCGTGCCTTGAATTACTTCCACCTGGCTGCAGTACGTGATTCTTGATCCCGAGCTTCGGGTTGG
AAGTGGGTGGGAGAGTTCGAGGCCTTGCGCTTAAGGAGCCCCTTCGCCTCGTGCTTGAGTTGAGGCCTGG
CCTGGGCGCTGGGGCCGCCGCGTGCGAATCTGGTGGCACCTTCGCGCCTGTCTCGCTGCTTTCGATAAGT
CTCTAGCCATTTAAAATTTTTGATGACCTGCTGCGACGCTTTTTTTCTGGCAAGATAGTCTTGTAAATGC
GGGCCAAGATCTGCACACTGGTATTTCGGTTTTTGGGGCCGCGGGCGGCGACGGGGCCCGTGCGTCCCAG
CGCACATGTTCGGCGAGGCGGGGCCTGCGAGCGCGGCCACCGAGAATCGGACGGGGGTAGTCTCAAGCTG
GCCGGCCTGCTCTGGTGCCTGGCCTCGCGCCGCCGTGTATCGCCCCGCCCTGGGCGGCAAGGCTGGCCCG
GTCGGCACCAGTTGCGTGAGCGGAAAGATGGCCGCTTCCCGGCCCTGCTGCAGGGAGCTCAAAATGGAGG
ACGCGGCGCTCGGGAGAGCGGGCGGGTGAGTCACCCACACAAAGGAAAAGGGCCTTTCCGTCCTCAGCCG
TCGCTTCATGTGACTCCACGGAGTACCGGGCGCCGTCCAGGCACCTCGATTAGTTCTCGAGCTTTTGGAG
TACGTCGTCTTTAGGTTGGGGGGAGGGGTTTTATGCGATGGAGTTTCCCCACACTGAGTGGGTGGAGACT
GAAGTTAGGCCAGCTTGGCACTTGATGTAATTCTCCTTGGAATTTGCCCTTTTTGAGTTTGGATCTTGGT
TCATTCTCAAGCCTCAGACAGTGGTTCAAAGTTTTTTTCTTCCATTTCAGGTGTCGTGAGGAATTAGCTT
GGTACTAATACGACTCACTATAGGGAGACCCAAGCTGGCTAGGTAAGCTTGGTACCGAGCTCGGATCCAC
TAGTCCAGTGTGGTGGAATTCTGCAGATATCAACAAGTTTGTACAAAAAAGCAGGCTCCACCATGTCTGA
ATATATTCGGGTAACCGAAGATGAGAACGATGAGCCCATTGAAATACCATCGGAAGACGATGGGACGGTG
CTGCTCTCCACGGTTACAGCCCAGTTTCCAGGGGCGTGTGGGCTTCGCTACAGGAATCCAGTGTCTCAGT
GTATGAGAGGTGTCCGGCTGGTAGAAGGAATTCTGCATGCCCCAGATGCTGGCTGGGGAAATCTGGTGTA
TGTTGTCAACTATCCAAAAGATAACAAAAGAAAAATGGATGAGACAGATGCTTCATCAGCAGTGAAAGTG
AAAAGAGCAGTCCAGAAAACATCCGATTTAATAGTGTTGGGTCTCCCATGGAAAACAACCGAACAGGACC
TGAAAGAGTATTTTAGTACCTTTGGAGAAGTTCTTATGGTGCAGGTCAAGAAAGATCTTAAGACTGGTCA
TTCAAAGGGGTTTGGCTTTGTTCGTTTTACGGAATATGAAACACAAGTGAAAGTAATGTCACAGCGACAT
ATGATAGATGGACGATGGTGTGACTGCAAACTTCCTAATTCTAAGCAAAGCCAAGATGAGCCTTTGAGAA
GCAGAAAAGTGTTTGTGGGGCGCTGTACAGAGGACATGACTGAGGATGAGCTGCGGGAGTTCTTCTCTCA
GTACGGGGATGTGATGGATGTCTTCATCCCCAAGCCATTCAGGGCCTTTGCCTTTGTTACATTTGCAGAT
GATCAGATTGCGCAGTCTCTTTGTGGAGAGGACTTGATCATTAAAGGAATCAGCGTTCATATATCCAATG
CCGAACCTAAGCACAATAGCAATAGACAGTTAGAAAGAAGTGGAAGATTTGGTGGTAATCCAGGTGGCTT
TGGGAATCAGGGTGGATTTGGTAATAGCAGAGGGGGTGGAGCTGGTTTGGGAAACAATCAAGGTAGTAAT
ATGGGTGGTGGGATGAACTTTGGTGCGTTCAGCATTAATCCAGCCATGATGGCTGCCGCCCAGGCAGCAC
TACAGAGCAGTTGGGGTATGATGGGCATGTTAGCCAGCCAGCAGAACCAGTCAGGCCCATCGGGTAATAA
CCAAAACCAAGGCAACATGCAGAGGGAGCCAAACCAGGCCTTCGGTTCTGGAAATAACTCTTATAGTGGC
TCTAATTCTGGTGCAGCAATTGGTTGGGGATCAGCATCCAATGCAGGGTCGGGCAGTGGTTTTAATGGAG
GCTTTGGCTCAAGCATGGATTCTAAGTCTTCTGGCTGGGGAATGTTGGACCCAGCTTTCTTGTACAAAGT
GGTTGATATCCAGCACAGTGGCGGCCGCTCGAGTCTAGAGGGCCCGCGGTTCGAAACCAGCGGAGGCGGC
GGAAGCGGGGGAGGAGGCAGCGGCGGAGGCGGCAGCGGGGGCGGCGGAAGCGCTACCGGTAAGCCTATCC
CTAACCCTCTCCTCGGTCTCGATTCTACGCGTACCGGTATGGCTTCTAACTTTACTCAGTTCGTTCTCGT
CGACAATGGCGGAACTGGCGACGTGACTGTCGCCCCAAGCAACTTCGCTAACGGGGTCGCTGAATGGATC
AGCTCTAACTCGCGATCACAGGCTTACAAAGTAACCTGTAGCGTTCGTCAGAGCTCTGCGCAGAATCGCA
AATACACCATCAAAGTCGAGGTGCCTAAAGTGGCAACCCAGACTGTTGGTGGTGAAGAGCTTCCTGTAGC
CGGATGGAGATCTTACTTAAATATGGAACTAACCATTCCAATTTTCGCCACGAATTCCGACTGCGAGCTT
ATTGTTAAGGCAATGCAAGGTCTCCTAAAAGATGGAAACCCGATTCCCTCGGCCATCGCGGCCAACTCCG
GCATCTACGGAGGTGGAGGTGGATCTCGTACGGGTTAGTAATGAGTTTAAACCCGCTGATCAGCCTCGAC
TGTGCCTTCTAGTTGCCAGCCATCTGTTGTTTGCCCCTCCCCCGTGCCTTCCTTGACCCTGGAAGGTGCC
ACTCCCACTGTCCTTTCCTAATAAAATGAGGAAATTGCATCGCATTGTCTGAGTAGGTGTCATTCTATTC
TGGGGGGTGGGGTGGGGCAGGACAGCAAGGGGGAGGATTGGGAAGACAATAGCAGGCATGCTGGGGATGC
GGTGGGCTCTATGGCTTCTGAGGCGGAAAGAACCAGCTGGGGCTCTAGGGGGTATCCCC
[124 nt withheld, positions 3490-3613]
C
[91 nt withheld, positions 3615-3705]
AGGGTGATGGTTCACGTACCTAGAAGTTCCTATTCCGAAGTTCCTATTCTCTAGAAAGTATAGGAACTTC
CTTGGCCAAAAAGCCTGAACTCACCGCGACGTCTGTCGAGAAGTTTCTGATCGAAAAGTTCGACAGCGTC
TCCGACCTGATGCAGCTCTCGGAGGGCGAAGAATCTCGTGCTTTCAGCTTCGATGTAGGAGGGCGTGGAT
ATGTCCTGCGGGTAAATAGCTGCGCCGATGGTTTCTACAAAGATCGTTATGTTTATCGGCACTTTGCATC
GGCCGCGCTCCCGATTCCGGAAGTGCTTGACATTGGGGAATTCAGCGAGAGCCTGACCTATTGCATCTCC
CGCCGTGCACAGGGTGTCACGTTGCAAGACCTGCCTGAAACCGAACTGCCCGCTGTTCTGCAGCCGGTCG
CGGAGGCCATGGATGCGATCGCTGCGGCCGATCTTAGCCAGACGAGCGGGTTCGGCCCATTCGGACCGCA
AGGAATCGGTCAATACACTACATGGCGTGATTTCATATGCGCGATTGCTGATCCCCATGTGTATCACTGG
CAAACTGTGATGGACGACACCGTCAGTGCGTCCGTCGCGCAGGCTCTCGATGAGCTGATGCTTTGGGCCG
AGGACTGCCCCGAAGTCCGGCACCTCGTGCACGCGGATTTCGGCTCCAACAATGTCCTGACGGACAATGG
CCGCATAACAGCGGTCATTGACTGGAGCGAGGCGATGTTCGGGGATTCCCAATACGAGGTCGCCAACATC
TTCTTCTGGAGGCCGTGGTTGGCTTGTATGGAGCAGCAGACGCGCTACTTCGAGCGGAGGCATCCGGAGC
TTGCAGGATCGCCGCGGCTCCGGGCGTATATGCTCCGCATTGGTCTTGACCAACTCTATCAGAGCTTGGT
TGACGGCAATTTCGATGATGCAGCTTGGGCGCAGGGTCGATGCGACGCAATCGTCCGATCCGGAGCCGGG
ACTGTCGGGCGTACACAAATCGCCCGCAGAAGCGCGGCCGTCTGGACCGATGGCTGTGTAGAAGTACTCG
CCGATAGTGGAAACCGACGCCCCAGCACTCGTCCGAGGGCAAAGGAATAGCACGTACTACGAGATTTCGA
TTCCACCGCCGCCTTCTATGAAAGGTTGGGCTTCGGAATCGTTTTCCGGGACGCCGGCTGGATGATCCTC
CAGCGCGGGGATCTCATGCTGGAGTTCTTCGCCCACCCCAACTTGTTTATTGCAGCTTATAATGGTTACA
AATAAAGCAATAGCATCACAAATTTCACAAATAAAGCATTTTTTTCACTGCATTCTAGTTGTGGTTTGTC
CAAACTCATCAATGTATCTTATCATGTCTGTATACCGTCGACCTCTAGCTAGAGCTTGGCGTAATCATGG
TCATAGCTGTTTCCTGTGTGAAATTGTTATCCGCTCACAATTCCACACAACATACGAGCCGGAAGCATAA
AGTGTAAAGCCTGGGGTGCCTAATGAGTGAGCTAACTCACATTAATTGCGTTGCGCTCACTGCCCGCTTT
CCAGTCGGGAAACCTGTCGTGCCAGCTGCATTAATGAATCGGCCAACGCGCGGGGAGAGGCGGTTTGCGT
ATTGGGCGCTCTTCCGCTTCCTCGCTCACTGACTCGCTGCGCTCGGTCGTTCGGCTGCGGCGAGCGGTAT
CAGCTCACTCAAAGGCGGTAATACGGTTATCCACAGAATCAGGGGATAACGCAGGAAAGAACATGTGAGC
AAAAGGCCAGCAAAAGGCCAGGAACCGTAAAAAGGCCGCGTTGCTGGCGTTTTTCCATAGGCTCCGCCCC
CCTGACGAGCATCACAAAAATCGACGCTCAAGTCAGAGGTGGCGAAACCCGACAGGACTATAAAGATACC
AGGCGTTTCCCCCTGGAAGCTCCCTCGTGCGCTCTCCTGTTCCGACCCTGCCGCTTACCGGATACCTGTC
CGCCTTTCTCCCTTCGGGAAGCGTGGCGCTTTCTCATAGCTCACGCTGTAGGTATCTCAGTTCGGTGTAG
GTCGTTCGCTCCAAGCTGGGCTGTGTGCACGAACCCCCCGTTCAGCCCGACCGCTGCGCCTTATCCGGTA
ACTATCGTCTTGAGTCCAACCCGGTAAGACACGACTTATCGCCACTGGCAGCAGCCACTGGTAACAGGAT
TAGCAGAGCGAGGTATGTAGGCGGTGCTACAGAGTTCTTGAAGTGGTGGCCTAACTACGGCTACACTAGA
AGAACAGTATTTGGTATCTGCGCTCTGCTGAAGCCAGTTACCTTCGGAAAAAGAGTTGGTAGCTCTTGAT
CCGGCAAACAAACCACCGCTGGTAGCGGTGGTTTTTTTGTTTGCAAGCAGCAGATTACGCGCAGAAAAAA
AGGATCTCAAGAAGATCCTTTGATCTTTTCTACGGGGTCTGACGCTCAGTGGAACGAAAACTCACGTTAA
GGGATTTTGGTCATGAGATTATCAAAAAGGATCTTCACCTAGATCCTTTTAAATTAAAAATGAAGTTTTA
AATCAATCTAAAGTATATATGAGTAAACTTGGTCTGACAGTTACCAATGCTTAATCAGTGAGGCACCTAT
CTCAGCGATCTGTCTATTTCGTTCATCCATAGTTGCCTGACTCCCCGTCGTGTAGATAACTACGATACGG
GAGGGCTTACCATCTGGCCCCAGTGCTGCAATGATACCGCGAGACCCACGCTCACCGGCTCCAGATTTAT
CAGCAATAAACCAGCCAGCCGGAAGGGCCGAGCGCAGAAGTGGTCCTGCAACTTTATCCGCCTCCATCCA
GTCTATTAATTGTTGCCGGGAAGCTAGAGTAAGTAGTTCGCCAGTTAATAGTTTGCGCAACGTTGTTGCC
ATTGCTACAGGCATCGTGGTGTCACGCTCGTCGTTTGGTATGGCTTCATTCAGCTCCGGTTCCCAACGAT
CAAGGCGAGTTACATGATCCCCCATGTTGTGCAAAAAAGCGGTTAGCTCCTTCGGTCCTCCGATCGTTGT
CAGAAGTAAGTTGGCCGCAGTGTTATCACTCATGGTTATGGCAGCACTGCATAATTCTCTTACTGTCATG
CCATCCGTAAGATGCTTTTCTGTGACTGGTGAGTACTCAACCAAGTCATTCTGAGAATAGTGTATGCGGC
GACCGAGTTGCTCTTGCCCGGCGTCAATACGGGATAATACCGCGCCACATAGCAGAACTTTAAAAGTGCT
CATCATTGGAAAACGTTCTTCGGGGCGAAAACTCTCAAGGATCTTACCGCTGTTGAGATCCAGTTCGATG
TAACCCACTCGTGCACCCAACTGATCTTCAGCATCTTTTACTTTCACCAGCGTTTCTGGGTGAGCAAAAA
CAGGAAGGCAAAATGCCGCAAAAAAGGGAATAAGGGCGACACGGAAATGTTGAATACTCATACTCTTCCT
TTTTCAATATTATTGAAGCATTTATCAGGGTTATTGTCTCATGAGCGGATACATATTTGAATGTATTTAG
AAAAATAAACAAATAGGGGTTCCGCGCACATTTCCCCGAAAAGTGCCACCTGACGTCGACGGATCGGGAG
ATCTCCCGATCCCCTATGGTGCACTCTCAGTACAATCTGCTCTGATGCCGCATAGTTAAGCCAGTATCTG
CTCCCTGCTTGTGTGTTGGAGGTCGCTGAGTAGTGCGCGAGCAAAATTTAAGCTACAACAAGGCAAGGCT
TGACCGACAATTGCATGAAGAATCTGCTTAGGGTTAGGCGTTTTGCGCTGCTTCGCGATGTACGGGCCAG
ATATACGCGTTGACATTGATTATTGACTAGGCTTTTGCAAAAAGCTTTGCAAAGATGGATAAAGTTTTAA
ACAGAGAGGAATCTTTGCAGCTAATGGACCTTCTAGGTCTTGAAAGGAGTGGGAATT
Features (pLannotate 1.2.2; 24 found; start..end, strand, type, name):
      1..1179    +  promoter       EF-1α promoter: strong constitutive promoter for human elongation factor EF-1α
   1196..1214    +  promoter       T7 promoter: promoter for bacteriophage T7 RNA polymerase
   1293..1317    +  protein_bind   attB1: mutant version of attB; recombination site for the Gateway® BP reaction BP Clonase™
   1323..2564    +  CDS            TARDBP: TADBP_HUMAN - Also known as TDP43. Experimental evidence at protein level: Swiss-Prot protein existence level 1. RNA-binding protein that is involved in various steps of RNA biogenesis and processing (PubMed:23519609). Preferentially binds, via its two RNA recognition motifs RRM1 and RRM2, to GU-repeats on RNA molecules predominantly localized within long introns and in the 3'UTR of mRNAs (PubMed:23519609, PubMed:24240615, PubMed:24464995). In turn, regulates the splicing of many non-coding and protein-coding RNAs including proteins involved in neuronal survival, as well as mRNAs that encode p
   2569..2593    -  protein_bind   attB2: mutant version of attB; recombination site for the Gateway® BP reaction BP Clonase™
   2718..2759    +  CDS            V5 tag: epitope tag from simian virus 5
   2772..3158    +  CDS            MS2: bacteriophage MS2 coat protein binds to a specific stem-loop structure in the viral RNA (Peabody, 1993)
   3220..3444    +  polyA_signal   bGH poly(A) signal: bovine growth hormone polyadenylation signal
   3448..3469    +  promoter       SV40 promoter (fragment): SV40 enhancer and early promoter
   3490..3723    +  rep_origin     f1 ori (fragment) (sequence partly withheld): f1 bacteriophage origin of replication; arrow indicates direction of (+) strand synthesis
   3728..3775    +  protein_bind   FRT: FLP-mediated recombination occurs in the 8-bp core sequence TCTAGAAA (Turan and Bode, 2011). FLP recombinase from the Saccharomyces cerevisiae 2μ plasmid
   3783..4805    +  CDS            HygR: aminoglycoside phosphotransferase from E. coli; aph(4)-Ia; confers resistance to hygromycin
   4815..4940    +  CDS            ble (fragment): BLE_KLEPN - Experimental evidence at protein level: Swiss-Prot protein existence level 1. Binding protein with a strong affinity to the bleomycin family of antibiotics. Binds to CL990; an antimitotic-antibiotic compound. From Klebsiella pneumoniae.
   4935..5056    +  polyA_signal   SV40 poly(A) signal: SV40 polyadenylation signal
   5129..5145    -  protein_bind   lac operator: The lac repressor binds to the lac operator to inhibit transcription in E. coli. This inhibition can be relieved by adding lactose or isopropyl-β-D-thiogalactopyranoside (IPTG). lac repressor encoded by lacI
   5153..5183    -  promoter       lac promoter: promoter for the E. coli lac operon
   5198..5219    -  protein_bind   CAP binding site: CAP binding activates transcription in the presence of cAMP. E. coli catabolite activator protein
   5232..5324    -  CDS            lacI (fragment): lac repressor; lacI; The lac repressor binds to the lac operator to inhibit transcription in E. coli. This inhibition can be relieved by adding lactose or isopropyl-β-D-thiogalactopyranoside (IPTG).
   5507..6095    -  rep_origin     ori: high-copy-number ColE1/pMB1/pBR322/pUC origin of replication
   6266..7126    -  CDS            AmpR: β-lactamase; bla; confers resistance to ampicillin, carbenicillin, and related antibiotics
   7127..7231    -  promoter       AmpR promoter: bla
   7290..7342    -  misc_feature   bom (fragment): basis of mobility region from pBR322
   7497..7515    +  enhancer       CMV enhancer (fragment): human cytomegalovirus immediate early enhancer
   7540..7606    +  CDS            small t antigen (fragment): SV40 (simian virus 40) small t antigen
