[The description below was written by a language model from this plasmid's Addgene catalogue record and pLannotate feature annotations shown in this document.]
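Description:
TARDBP is a mammalian expression plasmid built on the Gateway destination backbone E2.pEF5-DEST-FL-V5-MCP. It carries the human TARDBP (TDP-43) open reading frame with no recorded mutations. It is maintained in E. coli as a high-copy plasmid through a ColE1/pUC-type origin and selected with ampicillin via the β-lactamase gene. A partial f1 origin and remnants of lac regulatory sequence are also annotated in the backbone.

The TARDBP coding sequence sits between attB1 and attB2 sites, the scars left by Gateway recombination. It is driven by the strong constitutive EF-1α promoter, and a T7 promoter lies just upstream. Downstream of attB2, the backbone supplies a V5 epitope tag followed by the bacteriophage MS2 coat protein (MCP), giving a C-terminal V5-MCP fusion that is terminated by the bovine growth hormone polyadenylation signal. MCP binds a specific MS2 RNA stem-loop, so the fusion protein can be artificially recruited to a reporter transcript bearing such hairpins. V5 allows detection of the expressed protein. This matches the stated purpose of an RNA-binding protein tethering screen, in which the effect of each tethered protein on the fate of a reporter mRNA is measured.

The feature table also shows an FRT site placed directly upstream of a hygromycin resistance gene with an SV40 polyadenylation signal. Only a short fragment of SV40 promoter is annotated nearby. This layout resembles designs for FLP-mediated integration at a genomic FRT site followed by hygromycin selection, but the record does not describe such a use.

The sequenced record is 7,612 nt, shorter than the sum of the listed backbone and insert sizes. This is expected if the backbone figure includes a Gateway cassette that the insert replaces.
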