Addgene plasmid #156073: TARDBP
Purpose: For use in RBP tethering screen
Depositing lab: Eugene Yeo. Depositing organization: University of California, San Diego (UCSD). Publication: Large-scale tethered function assays identify factors that regulate mRNA stability and translation. Luo EC, Nathanson JL, Tan FE, Schwartz JL, Schmok JC, Shankar A, Markmiller S, Yee BA, Sathe S, Pratt GA, Scaletta DB, Ha Y, Hill DE, Aigner S, Yeo GW. Nat Struct Mol Biol. 2020 Oct;27(10):989-1000. doi: 10.1038/s41594-020-0477-6. Epub 2020 Aug 17. PubMed 32807991.
Backbone
  Vector backbone: E2.pEF5-DEST-FL-V5-MCP
  Backbone size w/o insert (bp): 7357
  Vector type: Mammalian Expression
Growth in bacteria
  Bacterial resistance: Ampicillin, 100 μg/mL
  Growth temperature: 37°C
  Growth strain: DH5alpha
  Copy number: High Copy
Gene/Insert
  Gene/Insert name: TARDBP (alt name: Accession: BC095435)
  Species: H. sapiens (human)
  Insert size (bp): 1245
  Mutation: none
  Entrez Gene: TARDBP (a.k.a. ALS10, TDP-43)
  Promoter: EF-1a
  Tag / fusion protein: V5-MCP (C terminal on backbone)
  Cloning method: Gateway Cloning
  Sequencing primers: 5′ TAATACGACTCACTATAGGG; 3′ gctcgagtctagagggc
Resource information
  A portion of this plasmid was derived from a plasmid made by: DNASU Plasmid Repository Center for Personalized Diagnostics Biodesign Institute
Terms and licenses: Academic/Nonprofit Terms; Industry Terms: Not Available to Industry
How to cite: TARDBP was a gift from Eugene Yeo (Addgene plasmid # 156073 ; http://n2t.net/addgene:156073 ; RRID:Addgene_156073)
