>Addgene plasmid #156073 | TARDBP | depositor partial sequence | sequence record 301476 | Insert Sequence
ATGTCTGAATATATTCGGGTAACCGAAGATGAGAACGATGAGCCCATTGAAATACCATCGGAAGACGATG
GGACGGTGCTGCTCTCCACGGTTACAGCCCAGTTTCCAGGGGCGTGTGGGCTTCGCTACAGGAATCCAGT
GTCTCAGTGTATGAGAGGTGTCCGGCTGGTAGAAGGAATTCTGCATGCCCCAGATGCTGGCTGGGGAAAT
CTGGTGTATGTTGTCAACTATCCAAAAGATAACAAAAGAAAAATGGATGAGACAGATGCTTCATCAGCAG
TGAAAGTGAAAAGAGCAGTCCAGAAAACATCCGATTTAATAGTGTTGGGTCTCCCATGGAAAACAACCGA
ACAGGACCTGAAAGAGTATTTTAGTACCTTTGGAGAAGTTCTTATGGTGCAGGTCAAGAAAGATCTTAAG
ACTGGTCATTCAAAGGGGTTTGGCTTTGTTCGTTTTACGGAATATGAAACACAAGTGAAAGTAATGTCAC
AGCGACATATGATAGATGGACGATGGTGTGACTGCAAACTTCCTAATTCTAAGCAAAGCCAAGATGAGCC
TTTGAGAAGCAGAAAAGTGTTTGTGGGGCGCTGTACAGAGGACATGACTGAGGATGAGCTGCGGGAGTTC
TTCTCTCAGTACGGGGATGTGATGGATGTCTTCATCCCCAAGCCATTCAGGGCCTTTGCCTTTGTTACAT
TTGCAGATGATCAGATTGCGCAGTCTCTTTGTGGAGAGGACTTGATCATTAAAGGAATCAGCGTTCATAT
ATCCAATGCCGAACCTAAGCACAATAGCAATAGACAGTTAGAAAGAAGTGGAAGATTTGGTGGTAATCCA
GGTGGCTTTGGGAATCAGGGTGGATTTGGTAATAGCAGAGGGGGTGGAGCTGGTTTGGGAAACAATCAAG
GTAGTAATATGGGTGGTGGGATGAACTTTGGTGCGTTCAGCATTAATCCAGCCATGATGGCTGCCGCCCA
GGCAGCACTACAGAGCAGTTGGGGTATGATGGGCATGTTAGCCAGCCAGCAGAACCAGTCAGGCCCATCG
GGTAATAACCAAAACCAAGGCAACATGCAGAGGGAGCCAAACCAGGCCTTCGGTTCTGGAAATAACTCTT
ATAGTGGCTCTAATTCTGGTGCAGCAATTGGTTGGGGATCAGCATCCAATGCAGGGTCGGGCAGTGGTTT
TAATGGAGGCTTTGGCTCAAGCATGGATTCTAAGTCTTCTGGCTGGGGAATGTTG
